>Addgene plasmid #243007 | Iron Insensitive Control Construct 2 | addgene full sequence | sequence record 486384 | Addgene NGS Result
CAACTTTGTATAGAAAAGTTGGGGTTGCGCCTTTTCCAAGGCAGCCCTGGGTTTGCGCAGGGACGCGGCT
GCTCTGGGCGTGGTTCCGGGAAACGCAGCGGCGCCGACCCTGGGTCTCGCACATTCTTCACGTCCGTTCG
CAGCGTCACCCGGATCTTCGCCGCTACCCTTGTGGGCCCCCCGGCGACGCTTCCTGCTCCGCCCCTAAGT
CGGGAAGGTTCCTTGCGGTTCGCGGCGTGCCGGACGTGACAAACGGAAGCCGCACGTCTCACTAGTACCC
TCGCAGACGGACAGCGCCAGGGAGCAATGGCAGCGCGCCGACCGCGATGGGCTGTGGCCAATAGCGGCTG
CTCAGCAGGGCGCGCCGAGAGCAGCGGCCGGGAAGGGGCGGTGCGGGAGGCGGGGTGTGGGGCGGTAGTG
TGGGCCCTGTTCCTGCCCGCGCGGTGTTCCGCATTCTGCAAGCCTCCGGAGCGCACGTCGGCAGTCGGCT
CCCTCGTTGACCGAATCACCGACCTCTCTCCCCAGGCAAGTTTGTACAAAAAAGCAGGCTGCTAGCGCCA
CCATGGTGAGTAAGGGGGAGGAAGATAACATGGCCTCACTTCCAGCGACTCACGAACTTCACATTTTTGG
GTCCATCAATGGCGTGGATTTCGATATGGTAGGGCAAGGGACTGGCAACCCTAACGACGGTTACGAAGAA
CTCAATCTGAAATCAACGAAAGGGGATTTGCAATTTTCCCCATGGATACTCGTCCCCCATATAGGCTATG
GATTCCACCAATATCTGCCGTATCCAGACGGAATGTCTCCGTTTCAAGCCGCAATGGTAGACGGTAGCGG
TTACCAGGTCCACCGGACGATGCAATTCGAAGATGGGGCCTCCCTGACAGTAAATTATAGATATACCTAT
GAAGGGAGTCACATAAAGGGAGAAGCTCAGGTCAAAGGAACGGGTTTCCCGGCTGACGGACCGGTGATGA
CCAATTCACTGACCGCCGCCGATTGGTGCCGCTCTAAAAAAACTTACCCAAATGATAAGACTATCATTTC
AACTTTTAAATGGAGTTACACTACGGGGAATGGTAAGAGGTACAGGTCAACAGCCAGGACAACTTACACA
TTTGCCAAGCCAATGGCGGCGAACTATTTGAAAAATCAGCCAATGTACGTTTTCCGAAAAACCGAATTGA
AACATTCTAAGACCGAGCTTAATTTCAAGGAATGGCAAAAAGCATTTACGGATGTGATGGGGATGGATGA
GCTTTACAAGGAATTCGGAAGCGGAGAGGGCAGGGGAAGTCTTCTAACATGCGGGGACGTGGAGGAAAAT
CCCGGCCCCGGATCCATGGTCTCCAAAGGAGAGGAAGACAATATGGCCATTATCAAAGAGTTTATGCGAT
TTAAAGTGCACATGGAGGGAAGCGTCAACGGGCATGAGTTTGAGATTGAGGGGGAAGGAGAGGGAAGACC
TTATGAAGGGACCCAGACTGCCAAACTGAAAGTCACCAAGGGCGGACCCCTGCCATTTGCTTGGGACATT
CTGAGCCCACAATTCATGTATGGGTCCAAAGCCTATGTTAAACACCCGGCAGACATACCTGACTACCTCA
AGCTCTCCTTTCCTGAGGGGTTTAAATGGGAGAGGGTGATGAACTTTGAAGATGGAGGCGTCGTGACAGT
AACTCAGGATAGCAGCCTGCAAGACGGGGAGTTTATTTACAAGGTTAAATTGCGCGGAACCAACTTTCCC
AGCGATGGACCCGTGATGCAGAAGAAAACAATGGGCTGGGAAGCATCATCCGAAAGAATGTATCCCGAAG
ATGGCGCGTTGAAGGGGGAAATCAAACAAAGGCTCAAGTTGAAAGATGGAGGGCACTATGACGCTGAGGT
CAAAACCACGTACAAGGCTAAAAAACCGGTACAACTGCCCGGAGCATATAATGTTAATATTAAGCTGGAC
ATCACCAGCCACAATGAGGATTACACAATAGTGGAACAGTATGAAAGAGCCGAGGGAAGACACTCAACTG
GGGGCATGGATGAACTGTATAAATAATAAGGTACCACCCAGCTTTCTTGTACAAAGTGGTGATGGCCGGC
CGCTTCGAGCAGACATGATAAGATACATTGATGAGTTTGGACAAACCACAACTAGAATGCAGTGAAAAAA
ATGCTTTATTTGTGAAATTTGTGATGCTATTGCTTTATTTGTAACCATTATAAGCTGCAATAAACAAGTT
AACAACAACAATTGCATTCATTTTATGTTTCAGGTTCAGGGGGAGGTGTGGGAGGTTTTTTAAAGCAAGT
AAAACCTCTACAAATGTGGTAGCGGCCGCGGCGCTCTTCCGCTTCCTCGCTCACTGACTCGCTGCGCTCG
GTCGTTCGGCTGCGGCGAGCGGTATCAGCTCACTCAAAGGCGGTAATACGGTTATCCACAGAATCAGGGG
ATAACGCAGGAAAGAACATGTGAGCAAAAGGCCAGCAAAAGGCCAGGAACCGTAAAAAGGCCGCGTTGCT
GGCGTTTTTCCATAGGCTCCGCCCCCCTGACGAGCATCACAAAAATCGACGCTCAAGTCAGAGGTGGCGA
AACCCGACAGGACTATAAAGATACCAGGCGTTTCCCCCTGGAAGCTCCCTCGTGCGCTCTCCTGTTCCGA
CCCTGCCGCTTACCGGATACCTGTCCGCCTTTCTCTCTTCGGGAAGCGTGGCGCTTTCTCATAGCTCACG
CTGTAGGTATCTCAGTTCGGTGTAGGTCGTTCGCTCCAAGCTGGGCTGTGTGCACGAACCCCCCGTTCAG
CCCGACCGCTGCGCCTTATCCGGTAACTATCGTCTTGAGTCCAACCCGGTAAGACACGACTTATCGCCAC
TGGCAGCAGCCACTGGTAACAGGATTAGCAGAGCGAGGTATGTAGGCGGTGCTACAGAGTTCTTGAAGTG
GTGGCCTAACTACGGCTACACTAGAAGAACAGTATTTGGTATCTGCGCTCTGCTGAAGCCAGTTACCTTC
GGAAAAAGAGTTGGTAGCTCTTGATCCGGCAAACAAACCACCGCTGGTAGCGGTGGTTTTTTTGTTTGCA
AGCAGCAGATTACGCGCAGAAAAAAAGGATCTCAAGAAGATCCTTTGATCTTTTCTACGGGGTCTGACGC
TCAGTGGAACGAAAACTCACGTTAAGGGATTTTGGTCATGAGATTATCAAAAAGGATCTTCACCTAGATC
CTTTTAAATTAAAAATGAAGTTTTAAATCAATCTAAAGTATATATGAGTAAACTTGGTCTGACAGTTACC
AATGCTTAATCAGTGAGGCACCTATCTCAGCGATCTGTCTATTTCGTTCATCCATAGTTGCCTGACTCCC
CGTCGTGTAGATAACTACGATACGGGAGGGCTTACCATCTGGCCCCAGTGCTGCAATGATACCGCGAGAC
CCACGCTCACCGGCTCCAGATTTATCAGCAATAAACCAGCCAGCCGGAAGGGCCGAGCGCAGAAGTGGTC
CTGCAACTTTATCCGCCTCCATCCAGTCTATTAATTGTTGCCGGGAAGCTAGAGTAAGTAGTTCGCCAGT
TAATAGTTTGCGCAACGTTGTTGCCATTGCTACAGGCATCGTGGTGTCACGCTCGTCGTTTGGTATGGCT
TCATTCAGCTCCGGTTCCCAACGATCAAGGCGAGTTACATGATCCCCCATGTTGTGCAAAAAAGCGGTTA
GCTCCTTCGGTCCTCCGATCGTTGTCAGAAGTAAGTTGGCCGCAGTGTTATCACTCATGGTTATGGCAGC
ACTGCATAATTCTCTTACTGTCATGCCATCCGTAAGATGCTTTTCTGTGACTGGTGAGTACTCAACCAAG
TCATTCTGAGAATAGTGTATGCGGCGACCGAGTTGCTCTTGCCCGGCGTCAATACGGGATAATACCGCGC
CACATAGCAGAACTTTAAAAGTGCTCATCATTGGAAAACGTTCTTCGGGGCGAAAACTCTCAAGGATCTT
ACCGCTGTTGAGATCCAGTTCGATGTAACCCACTCGTGCACCCAACTGATCTTCAGCATCTTTTACTTTC
ACCAGCGTTTCTGGGTGAGCAAAAACAGGAAGGCAAAATGCCGCAAAAAAGGGAATAAGGGCGACACGGA
AATGTTGAATACTCATACTCTTCCTTTTTCAATATTATTGAAGCATTTATCAGGGTTATTGTCTCATGAG
CGGATACATATTTGAATGTATTTAGAAAAATAAACAAATAGGGGTTCCGCGCACATTTCCCCGAAAAGTG
CCACCTGACGTCTAAGAAACCATTATTATCATGACATTAACCTATAAAAATAGGCGTATCACGAGGCCCT
TTCGTCGGCGCGCCGCGGCCGC
Features (pLannotate 1.2.2; 12 found; start..end, strand, type, name):
      1..21      +  protein_bind   attB4: mutant version of attB; core recombination site for the Gateway® BP reaction BP Clonase™
     25..525     +  promoter       hPGK promoter: human phosphoglycerate kinase 1 promoter
    527..547     +  protein_bind   attB1: mutant version of attB; core recombination site for the Gateway® BP reaction BP Clonase™
    563..1270    +  CDS            mNeonGreen: mNeonGreen is a basic (constitutively fluorescent) green/yellow fluorescent protein published in 2013, derived from Branchiostoma lanceolatum. It is reported to be a very rapidly-maturing monomer with moderate acid sensitivity.
   1286..1339    +  CDS            T2A: 2A peptide from Thosea asigna virus capsid protein Eukaryotic ribosomes fail to insert a peptide bond between the Gly and Pro residues, yielding separate polypeptides.
   1346..2053    +  CDS            mCherry: mCherry is a basic (constitutively fluorescent) red fluorescent protein published in 2004, derived from Discosoma sp.. It is reported to be a very rapidly-maturing monomer with low acid sensitivity.
   2066..2090    -  protein_bind   attB2: mutant version of attB; recombination site for the Gateway® BP reaction BP Clonase™
   2119..2240    -  polyA_signal   SV40 poly(A) signal: SV40 polyadenylation signal
   2263..2331    -  CDS            large T antigen (fragment): large T antigen from SV40 (simian virus 40)
   2527..3115    -  rep_origin     ori: high-copy-number ColE1/pMB1/pBR322/pUC origin of replication
   3286..4146    -  CDS            AmpR: β-lactamase; bla; confers resistance to ampicillin, carbenicillin, and related antibiotics
   4147..4251    -  promoter       AmpR promoter: bla
