[The description below was written by a language model from this plasmid's Addgene catalogue record and pLannotate feature annotations shown in this document.]
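Description:
Iron Insensitive Control Construct 2 is a compact (4,362 bp) mammalian expression plasmid built on a commercially synthesised Gateway-type backbone. It is propagated in E. coli through a high-copy ColE1/pUC-type origin of replication and selected with ampicillin via a β-lactamase (AmpR) gene driven by its own bla promoter. The record lists no mammalian selection marker and no viral packaging elements, so the plasmid appears suited to delivery by transfection rather than by viral transduction.

The payload is a single bicistronic reporter cassette. A human phosphoglycerate kinase 1 (hPGK) promoter, flanked by attB4 and attB1 sites left over from multi-fragment Gateway assembly, drives an open reading frame encoding the green/yellow fluorescent protein mNeonGreen, a T2A peptide, and the red fluorescent protein mCherry. This is followed by an attB2 site and an SV40 polyadenylation signal; the short SV40 large T antigen fragment annotated next to it is most likely just part of the SV40-derived terminator region. Because ribosomes skip a peptide bond within the T2A sequence, the two fluorophores are produced as separate polypeptides from one transcript, in roughly equal amounts.

According to the deposit information, the plasmid serves as an iron-insensitive control for IronFist, a genetically encoded fluorescent reporter system that tracks intracellular labile iron through changes in protein stability. It uses the same promoter as that sensor. No iron-responsive element is annotated on either fluorescent protein, so the green-to-red ratio would be expected to stay unaffected by iron levels. This should help separate genuine iron-dependent signals from changes in promoter activity, expression or imaging conditions.
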