Addgene plasmid #243007: Iron Insensitive Control Construct 2
Purpose: Iron Insensitive Control Construct under the same expression promoter used in IronFist
Depositing lab: Roland Malli. Depositing organization: Medical University of Graz. Publication: Tracking Intracellular Labile Iron with a Genetically Encoded Fluorescent Reporter System Based on Protein Stability. Akyol A, Cimen S, Gottschalk B, Erdogan YC, Lischnig A, Barton Alston A, Digigow R, Fluhmann B, Eroglu E, Graier WF, Malli R. ACS Sens. 2025 Aug 22;10(8):5854-5861. doi: 10.1021/acssensors.5c01165. Epub 2025 Aug 1. PubMed 40747620.
Backbone
  Vector backbone: VB241016-1888hha
  Backbone manufacturer: Vector Builder
  Total vector size (bp): 4362
  Vector type: Mammalian Expression ; Gateway
Growth in bacteria
  Bacterial resistance: Ampicillin, 100 μg/mL
  Growth temperature: 37°C
  Growth strain: NEB Stable
  Copy number: Unknown
Gene/Insert 1
  Gene/Insert name: mNeonGreen
  Insert size (bp): 708
Gene/Insert 2
  Gene/Insert name: T2A
  Insert size (bp): 63
Gene/Insert 3
  Gene/Insert name: mCherry
  Insert size (bp): 711
Resource information
  A portion of this plasmid was derived from a plasmid made by: We have ordered it from Vector Builder
Terms and licenses: Academic/Nonprofit Terms; Industry Terms: Not Available to Industry
How to cite: Iron Insensitive Control Construct 2 was a gift from Roland Malli (Addgene plasmid # 243007 ; http://n2t.net/addgene:243007 ; RRID:Addgene_243007)
